Addgene plasmid #113404: pGEX6p-1-FRB-PafA
Purpose: Expresses FRB-PafA in bacteria
Depositing lab: Min Zhuang. Depositing organization: ShanghaiTech University. Publication: A proximity-tagging system to identify membrane protein-protein interactions. Liu Q, Zheng J, Sun W, Huo Y, Zhang L, Hao P, Wang H, Zhuang M. Nat Methods. 2018 Aug 13. pii: 10.1038/s41592-018-0100-5. doi: 10.1038/s41592-018-0100-5. PubMed 30104635.
Backbone
  Vector backbone: pGEX6P-1
  Modifications to backbone: PafA gene is fused to the C terminal of FRB
  Vector type: Bacterial Expression
Growth in bacteria
  Bacterial resistance: Ampicillin, 100 μg/mL
  Growth temperature: 37°C
  Growth strain: DH5alpha
  Copy number: High Copy
Gene/Insert
  Gene/Insert name: FRB-PafA
  Species: unknown
  Insert size (bp): 1785
  Promoter: tac
  Tag / fusion protein: GST (N terminal on backbone)
  Cloning method: Gibson Cloning
  Sequencing primers: 5′ self-designed
Terms and licenses: Academic/Nonprofit Terms; Industry Terms: Not Available to Industry
How to cite: pGEX6p-1-FRB-PafA was a gift from Min Zhuang (Addgene plasmid # 113404 ; http://n2t.net/addgene:113404 ; RRID:Addgene_113404)
