[The description below was written by a language model from this plasmid's Addgene catalogue record and pLannotate feature annotations shown in this document.]
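Description:
pGEX6p-1-FRB-PafA is a bacterial expression plasmid of about 6.8 kb, built on the pGEX6P-1 backbone to produce a GST-FRB-PafA fusion protein in E. coli. It replicates from a high-copy ColE1/pMB1-type origin and is selected with ampicillin through the β-lactamase (AmpR) gene and its own promoter. The backbone also carries lacI under its native promoter. The annotation additionally picks up backbone remnants that have no role in the payload: a lac promoter/operator with a lacZα fragment, and short bom, rop and yciV fragments.

Expression is driven by the tac promoter, a strong trp/lac hybrid, followed by a lac operator. Transcription is therefore held off by the plasmid-encoded Lac repressor and can be induced with IPTG. The open reading frame begins with Schistosoma japonicum glutathione S-transferase, supplied by the backbone as an N-terminal affinity tag. Next comes a fragment of human mTOR corresponding to the FRB domain, which binds the FKBP12–rapamycin complex. The final element is PafA, annotated as matching the Corynebacterium glutamicum enzyme, fused to the C-terminus of FRB. The catalogue entry lists the insert species as unknown and gives an insert size of 1,785 bp, assembled by Gibson cloning.

PafA is the ligase that covalently attaches the small prokaryotic ubiquitin-like protein Pup to lysine side chains of nearby proteins. The associated publication describes a proximity-tagging system for identifying membrane protein–protein interactions. Within that system, this plasmid appears to provide recombinant FRB-tagged PafA, purifiable through GST. The FRB domain would allow rapamycin-dependent recruitment to an FKBP-fused partner, although the record itself states only that the plasmid expresses FRB-PafA in bacteria.
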