Features (pLannotate 1.2.2; 18 found; start..end, strand, type, name):
      1..654     +  CDS            GST26_SCHJA: Experimental evidence at protein level: Swiss-Prot protein existence level 1. GST isoenzymes appear to play a central role in the parasite detoxification system. Other functions are also suspected including a role in increasing the solubility of haematin in the parasite gut. From Schistosoma japonicum (Blood fluke).
    697..978     +  CDS            MTOR (fragment) (sequence partly withheld): MTOR_HUMAN - Also known as FRAP, FRAP1, FRAP2, RAFT1, RAPT1. Experimental evidence at protein level: Swiss-Prot protein existence level 1. Serine/threonine protein kinase which is a central regulator of cellular metabolism, growth and survival in response to hormones, growth factors, nutrients, energy and stress signals (PubMed:12087098, PubMed:12150925, PubMed:12150926, PubMed:12231510, PubMed:12718876, PubMed:14651849, PubMed:15268862, PubMed:15467718, PubMed:15545625, PubMed:15718470, PubMed:18497260, PubMed:18762023, PubMed:18925875, PubMed:20516213, PubMed:20537536, PubMed:21659604, PubMe
   1033..2478    +  CDS            pafA: PAFA_CORGL - Experimental evidence at protein level: Swiss-Prot protein existence level 1. Catalyzes the covalent attachment of the prokaryotic ubiquitin-like protein modifier Pup to the proteasomal substrate proteins, thereby targeting them for proteasomal degradation. This tagging system is termed pupylation. The ligation reaction involves the side-chain carboxylate of the C-terminal glutamate of Pup and the side- chain amino group of a substrate lysine. From Corynebacterium glutamicum (strain ATCC 13032 / DSM 20300 / BCRC 11384 / JCM 1318 / LMG 3730 / NCIMB 10025).
   2519..2558    +  CDS            rop (fragment): Rop protein, which maintains plasmids at low copy number; rop
   2660..2700    +  misc_feature   bom (fragment): basis of mobility region from pBR322
   2805..2909    +  promoter       AmpR promoter: bla
   2910..3770    +  CDS            AmpR: β-lactamase; bla; confers resistance to ampicillin, carbenicillin, and related antibiotics
   3941..4529    +  rep_origin     ori: high-copy-number ColE1/pMB1/pBR322/pUC origin of replication
   4715..4766    -  misc_feature   bom (fragment): basis of mobility region from pBR322
   4773..4850    +  promoter       lacI promoter: lacI
   4851..5933    +  CDS            lacI: lac repressor; lacI; The lac repressor binds to the lac operator to inhibit transcription in E. coli. This inhibition can be relieved by adding lactose or isopropyl-β-D-thiogalactopyranoside (IPTG).
   5946..5967    +  protein_bind   CAP binding site: CAP binding activates transcription in the presence of cAMP. E. coli catabolite activator protein
   5982..6012    +  promoter       lac promoter: promoter for the E. coli lac operon
   6020..6036    +  protein_bind   lac operator: The lac repressor binds to the lac operator to inhibit transcription in E. coli. This inhibition can be relieved by adding lactose or isopropyl-β-D-thiogalactopyranoside (IPTG). lac repressor encoded by lacI
   6056..6229    +  CDS            lacZα: LacZα fragment of β-galactosidase; lacZ fragment
   6493..6609    -  CDS            yciV (fragment): RNAAM_ECOLI - Also known as trpH From Escherichia coli (strain K12).
   6685..6713    +  promoter       tac promoter: strong E. coli promoter; hybrid between the trp and lac UV5 promoters
   6721..6737    +  protein_bind   lac operator: The lac repressor binds to the lac operator to inhibit transcription in E. coli. This inhibition can be relieved by adding lactose or isopropyl-β-D-thiogalactopyranoside (IPTG). lac repressor encoded by lacI
>Addgene plasmid #113404 | pGEX6p-1-FRB-PafA | addgene full sequence | sequence record 218616 | Addgene NGS Result
ATGTCCCCTATACTAGGTTATTGGAAAATTAAGGGCCTTGTGCAACCCACTCGACTTCTTTTGGAATATC
TTGAAGAAAAATATGAAGAGCATTTGTATGAGCGCGATGAAGGTGATAAATGGCGAAACAAAAAGTTTGA
ATTGGGTTTGGAGTTTCCCAATCTTCCTTATTATATTGATGGTGATGTTAAATTAACACAGTCTATGGCC
ATCATACGTTATATAGCTGACAAGCACAACATGTTGGGTGGTTGTCCAAAAGAGCGTGCAGAGATTTCAA
TGCTTGAAGGAGCGGTTTTGGATATTAGATACGGTGTTTCGAGAATTGCATATAGTAAAGACTTTGAAAC
TCTCAAAGTTGATTTTCTTAGCAAGCTACCTGAAATGCTGAAAATGTTCGAAGATCGTTTATGTCATAAA
ACATATTTAAATGGTGATCATGTAACCCATCCTGACTTCATGTTGTATGACGCTCTTGATGTTGTTTTAT
ACATGGACCCAATGTGCCTGGATGCGTTCCCAAAATTAGTTTGTTTTAAAAAACGTATTGAAGCTATCCC
ACAAATTGATAAGTACTTGAAATCCAGCAAGTATATAGCATGGCCTTTGCAGGGCTGGCAAGCCACGTTT
GGTGGTGGCGACCATCCTCCAAAATCGGATCTGGAAGTTCTGTTCCAGGGGCCCCTGGGATCCCCGATTC
TGTGGCAT
[270 nt withheld, positions 709-978]
TCCGGTGGCGGCAGCGGTGGGGGCAGTGGAGGCGGAAGCGGAGGGGGCTCTGGCATGAGTACCGTGGAAT
CCGCATTGACCCGCAGGATCATGGGCATTGAAACGGAGTATGGCCTCACCTTTGTTGATGGTGATTCCAA
AAAGCTTCGCCCAGATGAGATAGCTCGAAGGATGTTTCGTCCCATCGTGGAGAAATATTCCAGCTCTAAT
ATCTTCATACCCAATGGTTCCCGGTTGTATCTTGATGTGGGTTCCCACCCGGAGTACGCCACCGCCGAGT
GTGATAATTTGACCCAGCTGATCAATTTTGAAAAAGCTGGCGATGTTATTGCAGATCGCATGGCTGTAGA
TGCCGAAGAGTCGCTGGCGAAAGAAGACATTGCTGGGCAGGTGTACCTGTTTAAAAACAATGTCGATTCC
GTGGGCAATTCTTATGGCTGCCACGAAAACTACCTTGTGGGTCGCTCCATGCCGTTGAAGGCGTTGGGTA
AAAGGCTGATGCCGTTTCTGATTACCCGCCAGCTCATCTGCGGCGCCGGCAGGATCCATCACCCCAATCC
TTTGGATAAAGGCGAATCCTTCCCCTTGGGCTACTGCATATCCCAGCGCTCTGACCACGTGTGGGAGGGC
GTATCAAGTGCCACCACTAGATCACGCCCCATTATCAACACCCGTGATGAGCCACATGCGGATTCCCATT
CTTACCGCAGGCTGCACGTGATTGTGGGTGATGCCAACATGGCAGAGCCCAGCATCGCGTTGAAGGTCGG
CTCCACGTTGCTGGTTCTGGAAATGATTGAGGCAGATTTCGGTTTGCCCAGCTTAGAGCTTGCCAATGAT
ATTGCCTCAATTAGGGAAATCTCCCGCGATGCAACAGGATCCACACTGTTGTCCCTGAAAGATGGCACCA
CCATGACTGCCTTGCAGATCCAGCAGGTGGTCTTTGAGCATGCCTCGAAGTGGTTGGAGCAGCGCCCCGA
ACCAGAATTTTCTGGCACCTCCAACACAGAGATGGCCCGCGTGCTGGATCTGTGGGGTCGCATGTTGAAA
GCGATTGAGTCCGGTGATTTCAGCGAAGTGGATACAGAAATTGACTGGGTGATCAAAAAGAAGCTCATTG
ATCGTTTCATTCAGCGCGGCAACCTTGGGTTGGATGATCCAAAACTTGCCCAAGTGGACTTGACTTATCA
CGATATTAGGCCAGGTAGAGGCCTATTTAGCGTGCTGCAAAGCCGCGGCATGATCAAACGGTGGACTACT
GATGAGGCGATTTTAGCTGCGGTGGATACCGCTCCTGATACAACACGTGCTCATTTGCGCGGGCGAATCC
TTAAAGCGGCGGATACTCTGGGAGTACCTGTGACTGTCGATTGGATGCGTCACAAGGTCAACCGACCGGA
GCCACAATCGGTGGAATTGGGGGATCCTTTTTCCGCAGTGAATTCCGAGGTTGATCAGTTGATTGAGTAT
ATGACCGTTCATGCGGAGAGCTATCGCAGTTAAGTCGACTCGAGCGGCCGCATCGTGACTGACTGACGAT
CTGCCTCGCGCGTTTCGGTGATGACGGTGAAAACCTCTGACACATGCAGCTCCCGGAGACGGTCACAGCT
TGTCTGTAAGCGGATGCCGGGAGCAGACAAGCCCGTCAGGGCGCGTCAGCGGGTGTTGGCGGGTGTCGGG
GCGCAGCCATGACCCAGTCACGTAGCGATAGCGGAGTGTATAATTCTTGAAGACGAAAGGGCCTCGTGAT
ACGCCTATTTTTATAGGTTAATGTCATGATAATAATGGTTTCTTAGACGTCAGGTGGCACTTTTCGGGGA
AATGTGCGCGGAACCCCTATTTGTTTATTTTTCTAAATACATTCAAATATGTATCCGCTCATGAGACAAT
AACCCTGATAAATGCTTCAATAATATTGAAAAAGGAAGAGTATGAGTATTCAACATTTCCGTGTCGCCCT
TATTCCCTTTTTTGCGGCATTTTGCCTTCCTGTTTTTGCTCACCCAGAAACGCTGGTGAAAGTAAAAGAT
GCTGAAGATCAGTTGGGTGCACGAGTGGGTTACATCGAACTGGATCTCAACAGCGGTAAGATCCTTGAGA
GTTTTCGCCCCGAAGAACGTTTTCCAATGATGAGCACTTTTAAAGTTCTGCTATGTGGCGCGGTATTATC
CCGTGTTGACGCCGGGCAAGAGCAACTCGGTCGCCGCATACACTATTCTCAGAATGACTTGGTTGAGTAC
TCACCAGTCACAGAAAAGCATCTTACGGATGGCATGACAGTAAGAGAATTATGCAGTGCTGCCATAACCA
TGAGTGATAACACTGCGGCCAACTTACTTCTGACAACGATCGGAGGACCGAAGGAGCTAACCGCTTTTTT
GCACAACATGGGGGATCATGTAACTCGCCTTGATCGTTGGGAACCGGAGCTGAATGAAGCCATACCAAAC
GACGAGCGTGACACCACGATGCCTGCAGCAATGGCAACAACGTTGCGCAAACTATTAACTGGCGAACTAC
TTACTCTAGCTTCCCGGCAACAATTAATAGACTGGATGGAGGCGGATAAAGTTGCAGGACCACTTCTGCG
CTCGGCCCTTCCGGCTGGCTGGTTTATTGCTGATAAATCTGGAGCCGGTGAGCGTGGGTCTCGCGGTATC
ATTGCAGCACTGGGGCCAGATGGTAAGCCCTCCCGTATCGTAGTTATCTACACGACGGGGAGTCAGGCAA
CTATGGATGAACGAAATAGACAGATCGCTGAGATAGGTGCCTCACTGATTAAGCATTGGTAACTGTCAGA
CCAAGTTTACTCATATATACTTTAGATTGATTTAAAACTTCATTTTTAATTTAAAAGGATCTAGGTGAAG
ATCCTTTTTGATAATCTCATGACCAAAATCCCTTAACGTGAGTTTTCGTTCCACTGAGCGTCAGACCCCG
TAGAAAAGATCAAAGGATCTTCTTGAGATCCTTTTTTTCTGCGCGTAATCTGCTGCTTGCAAACAAAAAA
ACCACCGCTACCAGCGGTGGTTTGTTTGCCGGATCAAGAGCTACCAACTCTTTTTCCGAAGGTAACTGGC
TTCAGCAGAGCGCAGATACCAAATACTGTCCTTCTAGTGTAGCCGTAGTTAGGCCACCACTTCAAGAACT
CTGTAGCACCGCCTACATACCTCGCTCTGCTAATCCTGTTACCAGTGGCTGCTGCCAGTGGCGATAAGTC
GTGTCTTACCGGGTTGGACTCAAGACGATAGTTACCGGATAAGGCGCAGCGGTCGGGCTGAACGGGGGGT
TCGTGCACACAGCCCAGCTTGGAGCGAACGACCTACACCGAACTGAGATACCTACAGCGTGAGCTATGAG
AAAGCGCCACGCTTCCCGAAGGGAGAAAGGCGGACAGGTATCCGGTAAGCGGCAGGGTCGGAACAGGAGA
GCGCACGAGGGAGCTTCCAGGGGGAAACGCCTGGTATCTTTATAGTCCTGTCGGGTTTCGCCACCTCTGA
CTTGAGCGTCGATTTTTGTGATGCTCGTCAGGGGGGCGGAGCCTATGGAAAAACGCCAGCAACGCGGCCT
TTTTACGGTTCCTGGCCTTTTGCTGGCCTTTTGCTCACATGTTCTTTCCTGCGTTATCCCCTGATTCTGT
GGATAACCGTATTACCGCCTTTGAGTGAGCTGATACCGCTCGCCGCAGCCGAACGACCGAGCGCAGCGAG
TCAGTGAGCGAGGAAGCGGAAGAGCGCCTGATGCGGTATTTTCTCCTTACGCATCTGTGCGGTATTTCAC
ACCGCATAAATTCCGACACCATCGAATGGCGCAAAACCTTTCGCGGTATGGCATGATAGCGCCCGGAAGA
GAGTCAATTCAGGGTGGTGAATGTGAAACCAGTAACGTTATACGATGTCGCAGAGTATGCCGGTGTCTCT
TATCAGACCGTTTCCCGCGTGGTGAACCAGGCCAGCCACGTTTCTGCGAAAACGCGGGAAAAAGTGGAAG
CGGCGATGGCGGAGCTGAATTACATTCCCAACCGCGTGGCACAACAACTGGCGGGCAAACAGTCGTTGCT
GATTGGCGTTGCCACCTCCAGTCTGGCCCTGCACGCGCCGTCGCAAATTGTCGCGGCGATTAAATCTCGC
GCCGATCAACTGGGTGCCAGCGTGGTGGTGTCGATGGTAGAACGAAGCGGCGTCGAAGCCTGTAAAGCGG
CGGTGCACAATCTTCTCGCGCAACGCGTCAGTGGGCTGATCATTAACTATCCGCTGGATGACCAGGATGC
CATTGCTGTGGAAGCTGCCTGCACTAATGTTCCGGCGTTATTTCTTGATGTCTCTGACCAGACACCCATC
AACAGTATTATTTTCTCCCATGAAGACGGTACGCGACTGGGCGTGGAGCATCTGGTCGCATTGGGTCACC
AGCAAATCGCGCTGTTAGCGGGCCCATTAAGTTCTGTCTCGGCGCGTCTGCGTCTGGCTGGCTGGCATAA
ATATCTCACTCGCAATCAAATTCAGCCGATAGCGGAACGGGAAGGCGACTGGAGTGCCATGTCCGGTTTT
CAACAAACCATGCAAATGCTGAATGAGGGCATCGTTCCCACTGCGATGCTGGTTGCCAACGATCAGATGG
CGCTGGGCGCAATGCGCGCCATTACCGAGTCCGGGCTGCGCGTTGGTGCGGATATCTCGGTAGTGGGATA
CGACGATACCGAAGACAGCTCATGTTATATCCCGCCGTTAACCACCATCAAACAGGATTTTCGCCTGCTG
GGGCAAACCAGCGTGGACCGCTTGCTGCAACTCTCTCAGGGCCAGGCGGTGAAGGGCAATCAGCTGTTGC
CCGTCTCACTGGTGAAAAGAAAAACCACGCTAGCGCCCAATACGCAAACCGCCTCTCCCCGCGCGTTGGC
CGATTCATTAATGCAGCTGGCACGACAGGTTTCCCGACTGGAAAGCGGGCAGTGAGCGCAACGCAATTAA
TGTAAGTTAGCTCACTCATTAGGCACCCCAGGCTTTACACTTTATGCTTCCGGCTCGTATGTTGTGTGGA
ATTGTGAGCGGATAACAATTTCACACAGGAAACAGCTATGACCATGATTACGGATTCACTGGCCGTCGTT
TTACAACGTCGTGACTGGGAAAACCCTGGCGTTACCCAACTTAATCGCCTTGCAGCACATCCCCCTTTCG
CCAGCTGGCGTAATAGCGAAGAGGCCCGCACCGATCGCCCTTCCCAACAGTTGCGCAGCCTGAATGGCGA
ATGGCGCTTTGCCTGGTTTCCGGCACCAGAAGCGGTGCCGGAAAGCTGGCTGGAGTGCGATCTTCCTGAG
GCCGATACTGTCGTCGTCCCCTCAAACTGGCAGATGCACGGTTACGATGCGCCCATCTACACCAACGTGA
CCTATCCCATTACGGTCAATCCGCCGTTTGTTCCCACGGAGAATCCGACGGGTTGTTACTCGCTCACATT
TAATGTTGATGAAAGCTGGCTACAGGAAGGCCAGACGCGAATTATTTTTGATGGCGTTGGAATTAGCTTA
TCGACTGCACGGTGCACCAATGCTTCTGGCGTCAGGCAGCCATCGGAAGCTGTGGTATGGCTGTGCAGGT
CGTAAATCACTGCATAATTCGTGTCGCTCAAGGCGCACTCCCGTTCTGGATAATGTTTTTTGCGCCGACA
TCATAACGGTTCTGGCAAATATTCTGAAATGAGCTGTTGACAATTAATCATCGGCTCGTATAATGTGTGG
AATTGTGAGCGGATAACAATTTCACACAGGAAACAGTATTC
