>Addgene plasmid #113404 | pGEX6p-1-FRB-PafA | depositor partial sequence | sequence record 213946 | pGEX6p-1-FRB-PafA sequence 1785 bps
CCGATTCTGTGGCAT
[270 nt withheld, positions 16-285]
TCCGGTGGCGGCAGCGGTGGGGGCAGTGGAGGCGGAAGCGGAGGGGGCTCTGGCATGAGTACCGTGGAAT
CCGCATTGACCCGCAGGATCATGGGCATTGAAACGGAGTATGGCCTCACCTTTGTTGATGGTGATTCCAA
AAAGCTTCGCCCAGATGAGATAGCTCGAAGGATGTTTCGTCCCATCGTGGAGAAATATTCCAGCTCTAAT
ATCTTCATACCCAATGGTTCCCGGTTGTATCTTGATGTGGGTTCCCACCCGGAGTACGCCACCGCCGAGT
GTGATAATTTGACCCAGCTGATCAATTTTGAAAAAGCTGGCGATGTTATTGCAGATCGCATGGCTGTAGA
TGCCGAAGAGTCGCTGGCGAAAGAAGACATTGCTGGGCAGGTGTACCTGTTTAAAAACAATGTCGATTCC
GTGGGCAATTCTTATGGCTGCCACGAAAACTACCTTGTGGGTCGCTCCATGCCGTTGAAGGCGTTGGGTA
AAAGGCTGATGCCGTTTCTGATTACCCGCCAGCTCATCTGCGGCGCCGGCAGAATCCATCACCCCAATCC
TTTGGATAAAGGCGAATCCTTCCCCTTGGGCTACTGCATATCCCAGCGCTCTGACCACGTGTGGGAGGGC
GTATCAAGTGCCACCACTAGATCACGCCCCATTATCAACACCCGTGATGAGCCACATGCGGATTCCCATT
CTTACCGCAGGCTGCACGTGATTGTGGGTGATGCCAACATGGCAGAGCCCAGCATCGCGTTGAAGGTCGG
CTCCACGTTGCTGGTTCTGGAAATGATTGAGGCAGATTTCGGTTTGCCCAGCTTAGAGCTTGCCAATGAT
ATTGCCTCAATTAGGGAAATCTCCCGCGATGCAACAGGTTCCACACTGTTGTCCCTGAAAGATGGCACCA
CCATGACTGCCTTGCAGATCCAGCAGGTGGTCTTTGAGCATGCCTCGAAGTGGTTGGAGCAGCGCCCCGA
ACCAGAATTTTCTGGCACCTCCAACACAGAGATGGCCCGCGTGCTGGATCTGTGGGGTCGCATGTTGAAA
GCGATTGAGTCCGGTGATTTCAGCGAAGTGGATACAGAAATTGACTGGGTGATCAAAAAGAAGCTCATTG
ATCGTTTCATTCAGCGCGGCAACCTTGGGTTGGATGATCCAAAACTTGCCCAAGTGGACTTGACTTATCA
CGATATTAGGCCAGGTAGAGGCCTATTTAGCGTGCTGCAAAGCCGCGGCATGATCAAACGGTGGACTACT
GATGAGGCGATTTTAGCTGCGGTGGATACCGCTCCTGATACAACACGTGCTCATTTGCGCGGGCGAATCC
TTAAAGCGGCGGATACTCTGGGAGTACCTGTGACTGTCGATTGGATGCGTCACAAGGTCAACCGACCGGA
GCCACAATCGGTGGAATTGGGAGATCCTTTTTCCGCAGTGAATTCCGAGGTTGATCAGTTGATTGAGTAT
ATGACCGTTCATGCGGAGAGCTATCGCAGT
